Addgene plasmid #60945: pBS-GGAC-TTCT
Purpose: (Empty Backbone) Drosophila, backbone for donor plasmid assembly. CRISPR knock-in.
Depositing lab: Frank Schnorrer. Depositing organization: Max Planck Institute of Biochemistry. Publication: A Versatile Two-Step CRISPR- and RMCE-Based Strategy for Efficient Genome Engineering in Drosophila. Zhang X, Koolhaas WH, Schnorrer F. G3 (Bethesda). 2014 Oct 15. pii: g3.114.013979. doi: 10.1534/g3.114.013979. PubMed 25324299.
Backbone
  Vector backbone: pBluescript II
  Backbone manufacturer: Stratagene
  Backbone size (bp): 2907
  Vector type: CRISPR
Growth in bacteria
  Bacterial resistance: Ampicillin, 100 μg/mL
  Growth temperature: 37°C
  Growth strain: DH5alpha
  Copy number: High Copy
Terms and licenses: Academic/Nonprofit Terms; Industry Terms: Not Available to Industry
How to cite: pBS-GGAC-TTCT was a gift from Frank Schnorrer (Addgene plasmid # 60945 ; http://n2t.net/addgene:60945 ; RRID:Addgene_60945)
