[The description below was written by a language model from this plasmid's Addgene catalogue record and pLannotate feature annotations shown in this document.]
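Description:
pBS-GGAC-TTCT is an empty cloning backbone derived from pBluescript II, intended as the recipient vector for assembling donor plasmids used in CRISPR knock-in experiments in Drosophila. It is a small (about 2.9 kb) bacterial plasmid with no fly-specific or eukaryotic expression elements of its own. It replicates in E. coli at high copy number from a ColE1/pUC-type origin and is selected with ampicillin through the β-lactamase gene driven by its native bla promoter. An f1 bacteriophage origin, inherited from the phagemid parent, would allow production of single-stranded DNA with helper phage.

The cloning region retains the typical pBluescript architecture: a lac promoter with its CAP binding site and lac operator, a fragment of lacZα, and flanking T7 and T3 promoters facing inward across the short interval where inserts are placed. Only a partial lacZα is annotated, along with a remnant of lacI, which suggests the original polylinker has been modified. The record does not say whether blue/white screening still works. The name implies that the cloning site presents GGAC and TTCT overhangs, as would be used for directional, Golden Gate-style ligation of homology arms and a central cassette, but neither the catalogue fields nor the feature table annotate the sites or the enzymes involved, so this remains an inference.

According to the associated publication title, the backbone belongs to a two-step genome engineering strategy that combines CRISPR-mediated targeting with recombinase-mediated cassette exchange (RMCE). Users add the homology arms and any marker or exchange cassette, since none is present in this empty vector.
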