Features (pLannotate 1.2.2; 11 found; start..end, strand, type, name):
      4..362     +  rep_origin     f1 ori (sequence partly withheld): f1 bacteriophage origin of replication; arrow indicates direction of (+) strand synthesis
    464..619     -  CDS            lacZα (fragment): LacZα fragment of β-galactosidase; lacZ fragment
    627..645     +  promoter       T7 promoter: promoter for bacteriophage T7 RNA polymerase
    720..738     -  promoter       T3 promoter: promoter for bacteriophage T3 RNA polymerase
    783..799     -  protein_bind   lac operator: The lac repressor binds to the lac operator to inhibit transcription in E. coli. This inhibition can be relieved by adding lactose or isopropyl-β-D-thiogalactopyranoside (IPTG). lac repressor encoded by lacI
    807..837     -  promoter       lac promoter: promoter for the E. coli lac operon
    852..873     -  protein_bind   CAP binding site: CAP binding activates transcription in the presence of cAMP. E. coli catabolite activator protein
    886..978     -  CDS            lacI (fragment): lac repressor; lacI; The lac repressor binds to the lac operator to inhibit transcription in E. coli. This inhibition can be relieved by adding lactose or isopropyl-β-D-thiogalactopyranoside (IPTG).
   1161..1749    -  rep_origin     ori: high-copy-number ColE1/pMB1/pBR322/pUC origin of replication
   1920..2780    -  CDS            AmpR: β-lactamase; bla; confers resistance to ampicillin, carbenicillin, and related antibiotics
   2781..2885    -  promoter       AmpR promoter: bla
>Addgene plasmid #60945 | pBS-GGAC-TTCT | depositor full sequence | sequence record 100079 | Updated full dep seq
CTG
[124 nt withheld, positions 4-127]
C
[91 nt withheld, positions 129-219]
A
[49 nt withheld, positions 221-269]
CCTTTGACGTTGGAGTCCACGTTCTTT
[37 nt withheld, positions 297-333]
ACCCTATCTCGGTCTATTCTTTTGATTTATAAGGGATTTTGCCGATTTCGGCCTATTGGTTAAAAAAATG
AGCTGATTTAACAAAAATTTAACGCGAATTTTAACAAAATATTAACGCTTACAATTTCCATTCGCCATTC
AGGCTGCGCAACTGTTGGGAAGGGCGATCGGTGCGGGCCTCTTCGCTATTACGCCAGCTGGCGAAAGGGG
GATGTGCTGCAAGGCGATTAAGTTGGGTAACGCCAGGGTTTTCCCAGTCACGACGTTGTAAAACGACGGC
CAGTGAGCGCGCGTAATACGACTCACTATAGGGCGAATTGGGTACGGACTGAGACGTGGTGTGCACACCA
CGTCTCATTCTGCAGGTGGAGCTCCAGCTTTTGTTCCCTTTAGTGAGGGTTAATTGCGCGCTTGGCGTAA
TCATGGTCATAGCTGTTTCCTGTGTGAAATTGTTATCCGCTCACAATTCCACACAACATACGAGCCGGAA
GCATAAAGTGTAAAGCCTGGGGTGCCTAATGAGTGAGCTAACTCACATTAATTGCGTTGCGCTCACTGCC
CGCTTTCCAGTCGGGAAACCTGTCGTGCCAGCTGCATTAATGAATCGGCCAACGCGCGGGGAGAGGCGGT
TTGCGTATTGGGCGCTCTTCCGCTTCCTCGCTCACTGACTCGCTGCGCTCGGTCGTTCGGCTGCGGCGAG
CGGTATCAGCTCACTCAAAGGCGGTAATACGGTTATCCACAGAATCAGGGGATAACGCAGGAAAGAACAT
GTGAGCAAAAGGCCAGCAAAAGGCCAGGAACCGTAAAAAGGCCGCGTTGCTGGCGTTTTTCCATAGGCTC
CGCCCCCCTGACGAGCATCACAAAAATCGACGCTCAAGTCAGAGGTGGCGAAACCCGACAGGACTATAAA
GATACCAGGCGTTTCCCCCTGGAAGCTCCCTCGTGCGCTCTCCTGTTCCGACCCTGCCGCTTACCGGATA
CCTGTCCGCCTTTCTCCCTTCGGGAAGCGTGGCGCTTTCTCATAGCTCACGCTGTAGGTATCTCAGTTCG
GTGTAGGTCGTTCGCTCCAAGCTGGGCTGTGTGCACGAACCCCCCGTTCAGCCCGACCGCTGCGCCTTAT
CCGGTAACTATCGTCTTGAGTCCAACCCGGTAAGACACGACTTATCGCCACTGGCAGCAGCCACTGGTAA
CAGGATTAGCAGAGCGAGGTATGTAGGCGGTGCTACAGAGTTCTTGAAGTGGTGGCCTAACTACGGCTAC
ACTAGAAGGACAGTATTTGGTATCTGCGCTCTGCTGAAGCCAGTTACCTTCGGAAAAAGAGTTGGTAGCT
CTTGATCCGGCAAACAAACCACCGCTGGTAGCGGTGGTTTTTTTGTTTGCAAGCAGCAGATTACGCGCAG
AAAAAAAGGATCTCAAGAAGATCCTTTGATCTTTTCTACGGGGTCTGACGCTCAGTGGAACGAAAACTCA
CGTTAAGGGATTTTGGTCATGAGATTATCAAAAAGGATCTTCACCTAGATCCTTTTAAATTAAAAATGAA
GTTTTAAATCAATCTAAAGTATATATGAGTAAACTTGGTCTGACAGTTACCAATGCTTAATCAGTGAGGC
ACCTATCTCAGCGATCTGTCTATTTCGTTCATCCATAGTTGCCTGACTCCCCGTCGTGTAGATAACTACG
ATACGGGAGGGCTTACCATCTGGCCCCAGTGCTGCAATGATACCGCGAGACCCACGCTCACCGGCTCCAG
ATTTATCAGCAATAAACCAGCCAGCCGGAAGGGCCGAGCGCAGAAGTGGTCCTGCAACTTTATCCGCCTC
CATCCAGTCTATTAATTGTTGCCGGGAAGCTAGAGTAAGTAGTTCGCCAGTTAATAGTTTGCGCAACGTT
GTTGCCATTGCTACAGGCATCGTGGTGTCACGCTCGTCGTTTGGTATGGCTTCATTCAGCTCCGGTTCCC
AACGATCAAGGCGAGTTACATGATCCCCCATGTTGTGCAAAAAAGCGGTTAGCTCCTTCGGTCCTCCGAT
CGTTGTCAGAAGTAAGTTGGCCGCAGTGTTATCACTCATGGTTATGGCAGCACTGCATAATTCTCTTACT
GTCATGCCATCCGTAAGATGCTTTTCTGTGACTGGTGAGTACTCAACCAAGTCATTCTGAGAATAGTGTA
TGCGGCGACCGAGTTGCTCTTGCCCGGCGTCAATACGGGATAATACCGCGCCACATAGCAGAACTTTAAA
AGTGCTCATCATTGGAAAACGTTCTTCGGGGCGAAAACTCTCAAGGATCTTACCGCTGTTGAGATCCAGT
TCGATGTAACCCACTCGTGCACCCAACTGATCTTCAGCATCTTTTACTTTCACCAGCGTTTCTGGGTGAG
CAAAAACAGGAAGGCAAAATGCCGCAAAAAAGGGAATAAGGGCGACACGGAAATGTTGAATACTCATACT
CTTCCTTTTTCAATATTATTGAAGCATTTATCAGGGTTATTGTCTCATGAGCGGATACATATTTGAATGT
ATTTAGAAAAATAAACAAATAGGGGTTCCGCGCACATTTCCCCGAAAAGTGCCAC
