>Addgene plasmid #60945 | pBS-GGAC-TTCT | addgene partial sequence | sequence record 99979 | M13-F20 5'-TGTAAAACGACGGCCAGT-3'
GGGCGAATTGGGTACGGACTGAGACGTGGTGTGCACACCACGTCTCATTCTGCAGGTGGAGCTCCAGCTT
TTGTTCCCTTTAGTGAGGGTTAATTGCGCGCTTGGCGTAATCATGGTCATAGCTGTTTCCTGTGTGAAAT
TGTTATCCGCTCACAATTCCACACAACATACGAGCCGGAAGCATAAAGTGTAAAGCCTGGGGTGCCTAAT
GAGTGAGCTAACTCACATTAATTGCGTTGCGCTCACTGCCCGCTTTCCAGTCGGGAAACCTGTCGTGCCA
GCTGCATTAATGAATCGGCCAACGCGCGGGGAGAGGCGGTTTGCGTATTGGGCGCTCTTCCGCTTCCTCG
CTCACTGACTCGCTGCGCTCGGTCGTTCGGCTGCGGCGAGCGGTATCAGCTCACTCAAAGGCGGTAATAC
GGTTATCCACAGAATCAGGGGATAACGCAGGAAAGAACATGTGAGCAAAAGGCCAGCAAAAGGCCAGGAA
CCGTAAAAAGGCCGCGTTGCTGGCGTTTTTCCATAGGCTCCGCCCCCCTGACGAGCATCACAAAAATCGA
CGCTCAAGTCAGAGGTGGCGAAACCCGACAGGACTATAAAGATACCAGGCGTTTCCCCCTGGAAGCTCCC
TCGTGCGCTCTCCTGTTCCGACCCTGCCGCTTACCGGATACCTGTCCGCCTTTCTCCCTTCGGGAAGCGT
GGCGCTTTCTCATAGCTCACGCTGTAGGTATCTCAGTTCGGTGTAGGTCGTTCGCTCCAAGCTGGGCTGT
GTGCACGAA
