>Addgene plasmid #60945 | pBS-GGAC-TTCT | addgene partial sequence | sequence record 99980 | M13-Rev 5'-CAGGAAACAGCTATGACC-3'
CAGGGTTATTGTCTCATGAGCGGATACATATTTGAATGTATTTAGAAAAATAAACAAATAGGGGTTCCGC
GCACATTTCCCCGAAAAGTGCCACCTG
[124 nt withheld, positions 98-221]
C
[91 nt withheld, positions 223-313]
A
[49 nt withheld, positions 315-363]
CCTTTGACGTTGGAGTCCACGTTCTTT
[37 nt withheld, positions 391-427]
ACCCTATCTCGGTCTATTCTTTTGATTTATAAGGGATTTTGCCGATTTCGGCCTATTGGTTAAAAAAATG
AGCTGATTTAACAAAAATTTAACGCGAATTTTAACAAAATATTAACGCTTACAATTTCCATTCGCCATTC
AGGCTGCGCAACTGTTGGGAAGGGCGATCGGTGCGGGCCTCTTCGCTATTACGCCAGCTGGCGAAAGGGG
GATGTGCTGCAAGGCGATTAAGTTGGGTAACGCCAGGGTTTTCCCAGTCACGACGTTGTAAAACGACGGC
CAGTGAGCGCGCGTAATACGACTCACTATAGGGCGAATTGGGTACGGACTGAGACGTGGTGTGCACACCA
CGTCTCATTCTGCAGGTGGAGCTCCAGCTTTTGTTCCC
